Addgene plasmid #147230: pAc5.1B-EGFP-CeAIN1-del351-504_P
Purpose: Insect Expression of CeAIN1-del351-504
Depositing lab: Elisa Izaurralde. Depositing organization: Max Planck Institute for Developmental Biology. Publication: The Caenorhabditis elegans GW182 protein AIN-1 interacts with PAB-1 and subunits of the PAN2-PAN3 and CCR4-NOT deadenylase complexes. Kuzuoglu-Ozturk D, Huntzinger E, Schmidt S, Izaurralde E. Nucleic Acids Res. 2012 Jul;40(12):5651-65. doi: 10.1093/nar/gks218. Epub 2012 Mar 7. PubMed 22402495.
Backbone
  Vector backbone: Unknown
  Vector type: Insect Expression
Growth in bacteria
  Bacterial resistance: Ampicillin, 100 μg/mL
  Growth temperature: 37°C
  Growth strain: DH5alpha
  Copy number: Low Copy
Gene/Insert
  Gene/Insert name: CeAIN1-del351-504
  Species: C. elegans (nematode)
  Entrez Gene: ain-1
  Cloning method: Unknown
Terms and licenses: Academic/Nonprofit Terms; Industry Terms: Not Available to Industry
Depositor comments: ORF extracted from NCBI:NM_078286.4 Plasmids from this collection were made available to the research community and donated after the lab closed. Please note that the sequence provided by the depositing laboratory may be theoretical/predicted or based on Sanger sequencing results. There may be discrepancies between sequencing results obtained by Addgene and the depositor sequence. If an Addgene verified sequence is not available, please contact before placing your order to request that our lab fully sequence the plasmid.
How to cite: pAc5.1B-EGFP-CeAIN1-del351-504_P was a gift from Elisa Izaurralde (Addgene plasmid # 147230 ; http://n2t.net/addgene:147230 ; RRID:Addgene_147230)
