[The description below was written by a language model from this plasmid's Addgene catalogue record and pLannotate feature annotations shown in this document.]
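Description:
pAc5.1B-EGFP-CeAIN1-del351-504_P is an insect-cell expression plasmid of about 7.5 kb. The catalogue lists the backbone as unknown, although the name and the annotated parts point to a pAc5.1-type vector. It is maintained in E. coli through a ColE1/pUC-family origin and selected with ampicillin through a β-lactamase gene driven by its own bla promoter. The catalogue describes the plasmid as low copy, whereas the feature annotation labels the origin as a high-copy type, so the two sources disagree on this point. Short fragments of a tetracycline resistance gene and of SV40 large T antigen are also annotated. They appear to be backbone remnants rather than functional elements.

The expression cassette is driven by the Drosophila melanogaster actin 5C promoter, a strong constitutive promoter used in Drosophila cultured cells. It is followed by an EGFP coding sequence. The roughly 1.5 kb unannotated stretch downstream of EGFP is presumably the insert, a Caenorhabditis elegans ain-1 open reading frame with residues 351–504 deleted, which would give an N-terminal EGFP fusion. A V5 epitope sequence lies after this region and an SV40 polyadenylation signal terminates the cassette. The record does not say whether the V5 tag is read in frame with the insert or is cut off by a stop codon.

AIN-1 is the nematode GW182-family protein that acts in microRNA-mediated silencing. The associated publication examines its interactions with PAB-1 and with the PAN2-PAN3 and CCR4-NOT deadenylase complexes. A GFP-tagged internal deletion mutant like this one fits domain-mapping work, such as testing which regions of AIN-1 are needed for partner binding or silencing activity in transfected insect cells. The depositor notes that the supplied sequence may be theoretical rather than experimentally verified.
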