Features (pLannotate 1.2.2; 9 found; start..end, strand, type, name):
     56..2568    +  promoter       Ac5 promoter: Drosophila melanogaster actin 5C promoter
   2588..3304    +  CDS            EGFP: EGFP is a basic (constitutively fluorescent) green fluorescent protein published in 1996, derived from Aequorea victoria. It is reported to be a rapidly-maturing weak dimer with moderate acid sensitivity.
   4812..4853    +  CDS            V5 tag: epitope tag from simian virus 5
   4953..5087    -  polyA_signal   SV40 poly(A) signal: SV40 polyadenylation signal
   5110..5194    -  CDS            large T antigen (fragment): large T antigen from SV40 (simian virus 40)
   5195..5665    +  CDS            TcR (fragment): tetracycline efflux protein; tet; confers resistance to tetracycline
   5709..6297    -  rep_origin     ori: high-copy-number ColE1/pMB1/pBR322/pUC origin of replication
   6468..7328    -  CDS            AmpR: β-lactamase; bla; confers resistance to ampicillin, carbenicillin, and related antibiotics
   7329..7433    -  promoter       AmpR promoter: bla
>Addgene plasmid #147230 | pAc5.1B-EGFP-CeAIN1-del351-504_P | depositor full sequence | sequence record 289677 | Full Sequence
CTTCAAGGAATTAATTCTATATTCTAAAAACACAAATGATACTTCTAAAAAAAATCATGAATGGCATCAA
CTCTGAATCAAATCTTTGCAGATGCACCTACTTCTCATTTCCACTGTCACATCATTTTTCCAGATCTCGC
TGCCTGTTATGTGGCCCACAAACCAAGACACGTTTTATGGCCATTAAAGCTGGCTGATCGTCGCCAAACA
CCAAATACATATCAATATGTACATTCGAGAAAGAAGCGATCAAAGAAGCGTCTTCGGGCGAGTAGGAGAA
TGCGGAGGAGAAGGAGAACGAGCTGATCTAGTATCTCTCCACAATCCAATGCCAACTGACCAACTGGCCA
TATTCGGAGCAATTTGAAGCCAATTTCCATCGCCTGGCGATCGCTCCATTCTTGGCTATATGTTTTTCAC
CGTTCCCGGGGCCATTTTCAAAGACTCGTCGGTAAGATAAGATTGTGTCACTCGCTGTCTCTCTTCATTT
GTCGAAGAATGCTGAGGAATTTCGCGATGACGTCGGCGAGTATTTTGAAGAATGAGAATAATTTGTATTT
ATACGAAAATCAGTTAGTGGAATTTTCTACAAAAACATGTTATCTATAGATAATTTTGTTGCAAAATATG
TTGACTATGACAAAGATTGTATGTATATACCTTTAATGTATTCTCATTTTCTTATGTATTTATAATGGCA
ATGATGATACTGATGATATTTTAAGATGATGCCAGACCACAGGCTGATTTCTGCGTCTTTTGCCGAACGC
AGTGCATGTGCGGTTGTTGTTTTTTGGAATAGTTTCAATTTTCGGACTGTCCGCTTTGATTTCAGTTTCT
TGGCTTATTCAAAAAGCAAAGTAAAGCCAAAAAAGCGAGATGGCAATACCAAATGCGGCAAAACGGTAGT
GGAAGGAAAGGGGTGCGGGGCAGCGGAAGGAAGGGTGGGGCGGGGCGTGGCGGGGTCTGTGGCTGGGCGC
GACGTCACCGACGTTGGAGCCACTCCTTTGACCATGTGTGCGTGTGTGTATTATTCGTGTCTCGCCACTC
GCCGGTTGTTTTTTTCTTTTTATCTCGCTCTCTCTAGCGCCATCTCGTACGCATGCTCAACGCACCGCAT
GTTGCCGTGTCCTTTATGCGTCATTTTGGCTCGAAATAGGCAATTATTTAAACAAAGATTAGTCAACGAA
AACGCTAAAATAAATAAGTCTACAATATGGTTACTTATTGCCATGTGTGTGCAGCCAACGATAGCAACAA
AAGCAACAACACAGTGGCTTTCCCTCTTTCACTTTTTGTTTGCAAGCGCGTGCGAGCAAGACGGCACGAC
CGGCAAACGCAATTACGCTGACAAAGAGCAGACGAAGTTTTGGCCGAAAAACATCAAGGCGCCTGATACG
AATGCATTTGCAATAACAATTGCGATATTTAATATTGTTTATGAAGCTGTTTGACTTCAAAACACACAAA
AAAAAAAATAAAACAAATTATTTGAAAGAGAATTAGGAATCGGACAGCTTATCGTTACGGGCTAACAGCA
CACCGAGACGAAATAGCTTACCTGACGTCACAGCCTCTGGAAGAACTGCCGCCAAGCAGAGAGAGAGAGA
AAAAGAGGGAGAGCAGCTTAGACCGCATGTGCTTGTGTGTGAGGCGTCTCTCTCTTCGTCTCCTGTTTGC
GCAAACGCATAGACTGCACTGAGAAAATCGATTACCTATTTTTTATGAATGAATATTTGCACTATTACTA
TTCAAAACTATTAAGATAGCAATCACATTCAATAGCCAAATACTATACCACCTGAGCGATGCAACGAAAT
GATCAATTTGAGCAAAAATGCTGCATATTTAGGACGGCATCATTATAGAAATGCTTCTTGCTGTGTACTT
TTCTCTCGTCTGGCAGCTGTTTCGCCGTTATTGTTAAAACCGGCTTAAGTTAGGTGTGTTTTCTACGACT
AGTGATGCCCCTACTAGAAGATGTGTGTTGCACAAATGTCCCTGAATAACCAATTTGAAGTGCAGATAGC
AGTAAACGTAAGCTAATATGAATATTATTTAACTGTAATGTTTTAATATCGCTGGACATTACTAATAAAC
CCACTATAAACACATGTACATATGTATGTTTTGGCATACAATGAGTAGTTGGGGAAAAAATGTGTAAAAG
CACCGTGACCATCACAGCATAAAGATAACCAGCTGAAGTATCGAATATGAGTAACCCCCAAATTGAATCA
CATGCCGCAACTGATAGGACCCATGGAAGTACACTCTTCATGGCGATATACAAGACACACACAAGCACGA
ACACCCAGTTGCGGAGGAAATTCTCCGTAAATGAAAACCCAATCGGCGAACAATTCATACCCATATATGG
TAAAAGTTTTGAACGCGACTTGAGAGCGGAGAGCATTGCGGCTGATAAGGTTTTAGCGCTAAGCGGGCTT
TATAAAACGGGCTGCGGGACCAGTTTTCATATCACTACCGTTTGAGTTCTTGTGCTGTGTGGATACTCCT
CCCGACACAAAGCCGCTCCATCAGCCAGCAGTCGTCTAATCCAGAGACCCCGGATCGGGGTACCAACATG
GTGAGCAAGGGCGAGGAGCTGTTCACCGGGGTGGTGCCCATCCTGGTCGAGCTGGACGGCGACGTAAACG
GCCACAAGTTCAGCGTGTCCGGCGAGGGCGAGGGCGATGCCACCTACGGCAAGCTGACCCTGAAGTTCAT
CTGCACCACCGGCAAGCTGCCCGTGCCCTGGCCCACCCTCGTGACCACCCTGACCTACGGCGTGCAGTGC
TTCAGCCGCTACCCCGACCACATGAAGCAGCACGACTTCTTCAAGTCCGCCATGCCCGAAGGCTACGTCC
AGGAGCGCACCATCTTCTTCAAGGACGACGGCAACTACAAGACCCGCGCCGAGGTGAAGTTCGAGGGCGA
CACCCTGGTGAACCGCATCGAGCTGAAGGGCATCGACTTCAAGGAGGACGGCAACATCCTGGGGCACAAG
CTGGAGTACAACTACAACAGCCACAACGTCTATATCATGGCCGACAAGCAGAAGAACGGCATCAAGGTGA
ACTTCAAGATCCGCCACAACATCGAGGACGGCAGCGTGCAGCTCGCCGACCACTACCAGCAGAACACCCC
CATCGGCGACGGCCCCGTGCTGCTGCCCGACAACCACTACCTGAGCACCCAGTCCGCCCTGAGCAAAGAC
CCCAACGAGAAGCGCGATCACATGGTCCTGCTGGAGTTCGTGACCGCCGCCGGGATCACTCTCGGCATGG
ACGAGCTGTACAAGCCAAGCTTGAATTCAATGGAGAGTCTCGCAAAAAACTTCAACAACATTTCAATAGA
CGACGCAGCGTGGCATCCTAACGACCAACAGCCTGTATGGGGAAACAACGGTCTCCAGCAGCAACGTGTC
TGGGCTCCGCCGGTACCGCAGCCACAGTTCCCAAACAGATCGCCATGGCAACAGGAATCGAACGATATCG
AGCCAAATGTCAACGAAGCCCTTGTTGGACTCAGTGGCACAGGCTCATCAAGTCAAAGCCAATGGGGTGG
CATTCAGAATACAGATTATGAGAAACAGATATGGGGTGATCCACCATTGAGCGATGTGCAGTATCCACTT
CAACCACATGCCTCGTTCGGTGAATTGAATAGTCTTGGAGGTCAATCTGCGCCTTGGTCCATAGGGTCTC
AGCCAGCGCACCCGGTTTGGAGTAACGGAGGAATGGGAAAAGAATCTGATGACTTTTGGAAACAGCAACA
GCCTCAACAGCATCAGCAATACCCGATGCCATTGCTGCAGGGAGCCTGGAATACAGGCATGAGACATGGA
CCACCAGGACAAGGACAACGTAGTGGGCCAATGATGCAGCAGCAGCAAGACTACCAAGGGGGATGGGGTG
GCCCGAATAACATGGGTGGCAACAAGCAGATGAACCGTCCATGGGGGCAGGACAGCAATCGTGGAATGTC
AGGCATGCCGCCCCGAAACGGTCGTCCAAACCACAACCAGGGACGGTACTCTGGCAATATGGGTGGCGGT
GTTGACGTTTCAGTTCCACCACCGATGGATATGCACATGGGAGGTGGTATGGGTGGAATGAGAAATATGG
GTGTTGCTCCGAATAGTGGACACGGATCATGGAAGAATAACAATGCTGGTGGAGGTCAAGGAGGCCACGG
CGGTCAAAGAAACTACAACAACCGTGGTGGAATGGGACACAGTGGAAGCCAGAGTGGCGGAGGATCCAAT
ATGTGGAACAGCACCGGAAACAATGGAAGTGGTGGAAGCATGCAGCAGTTCATGGGAGGAGACCAGCAGT
ACAACAATCCATTCCCAATCGGCGGAGCTAATCAACACGTGGCTGTGGCGGAGATGCTGAAGAACGCTGT
CGACAAGGGATACCTGGACCAGAGCGTGACGATGATGGCCAACTTACCGCCAATGGTGCTGCAGTATGTC
AATATGCTGCTCGTCAAAATTCCAGCGTTGGATAGTGTGGAGAATGAGCTGAAGCAGATAATTGAGAGTT
CTCTGCCAGAAGATGTGAAAGAGGTTGATCCACAGAATCAACAAAAGTACATGAATGATAGTCAAAAGCT
TGAACACAATCGTCTCATCATCGAAGTGACGACAGCAAAGATTGAAGTTCAAGAATACTCGAAAAAAGTG
AACCGTGCGCTGATGGACGCTGGAATTGTGCAACCGCAGGAGCAACGTGCGCCAGCCTCAACGGAGGACT
ATCACTACTCGTTCTTAGAATAGCTCGAGTCTAGAGGGCCCGCGGTTCGAAGGTAAGCCTATCCCTAACC
CTCTCCTCGGTCTCGATTCTACGCGTACCGGTCATCATCACCATCACCATTGAGTTTAAACCCGCTGATC
AGCCTCGACTGTGCCTTCTAAGGCCTGAGCTCGCTGATCAGCCTCGATCGAGGATCCAGACATGATAAGA
TACATTGATGAGTTTGGACAAACCACAACTAGAATGCAGTGAAAAAAATGCTTTATTTGTGAAATTTGTG
ATGCTATTGCTTTATTTGTAACCATTATAAGCTGCAATAAACAAGTTAACAACAACAATTGCATTCATTT
TATGTTTCAGGTTCAGGGGGAGGTGTGGGAGGTTTTTTAAAGCAAGTAAAACCTCTACAAATGTGGTATG
GCTGATTATGATCAGTCGACCGATGCCCTTGAGAGCCTTCAACCCAGTCAGCTCCTTCCGGTGGGCGCGG
GGCATGACTATCGTCGCCGCACTTATGACTGTCTTCTTTATCATGCAACTCGTAGGACAGGTGCCGGCAG
CGCTCTGGGTCATTTTCGGCGAGGACCGCTTTCGCTGGAGCGCGACGATGATCGGCCTGTCGCTTGCGGT
ATTCGGAATCTTGCACGCCCTCGCTCAAGCCTTCGTCACTGGTCCCGCCACCAAACGTTTCGGCGAGAAG
CAGGCCATTATCGCCGGCATGGCGGCCGACGCGCTGGGCTACGTCTTGCTGGCGTTCGCGACGCGAGGCT
GGATGGCCTTCCCCATTATGATTCTTCTCGCTTCCGGCGGCATCGGGATGCCCGCGTTGCAGGCCATGCT
GTCCAGGCAGGTAGATGACGACCATCAGGGACAGCTTCAAGGATCGCTCGCGGCTCTTACCAGCCAGCAA
AAGGCCAGGAACCGTAAAAAGGCCGCGTTGCTGGCGTTTTTCCATAGGCTCCGCCCCCCTGACGAGCATC
ACAAAAATCGACGCTCAAGTCAGAGGTGGCGAAACCCGACAGGACTATAAAGATACCAGGCGTTTCCCCC
TGGAAGCTCCCTCGTGCGCTCTCCTGTTCCGACCCTGCCGCTTACCGGATACCTGTCCGCCTTTCTCCCT
TCGGGAAGCGTGGCGCTTTCTCAATGCTCACGCTGTAGGTATCTCAGTTCGGTGTAGGTCGTTCGCTCCA
AGCTGGGCTGTGTGCACGAACCCCCCGTTCAGCCCGACCGCTGCGCCTTATCCGGTAACTATCGTCTTGA
GTCCAACCCGGTAAGACACGACTTATCGCCACTGGCAGCAGCCACTGGTAACAGGATTAGCAGAGCGAGG
TATGTAGGCGGTGCTACAGAGTTCTTGAAGTGGTGGCCTAACTACGGCTACACTAGAAGGACAGTATTTG
GTATCTGCGCTCTGCTGAAGCCAGTTACCTTCGGAAAAAGAGTTGGTAGCTCTTGATCCGGCAAACAAAC
CACCGCTGGTAGCGGTGGTTTTTTTGTTTGCAAGCAGCAGATTACGCGCAGAAAAAAAGGATCTCAAGAA
GATCCTTTGATCTTTTCTACGGGGTCTGACGCTCAGTGGAACGAAAACTCACGTTAAGGGATTTTGGTCA
TGAGATTATCAAAAAGGATCTTCACCTAGATCCTTTTAAATTAAAAATGAAGTTTTAAATCAATCTAAAG
TATATATGAGTAAACTTGGTCTGACAGTTACCAATGCTTAATCAGTGAGGCACCTATCTCAGCGATCTGT
CTATTTCGTTCATCCATAGTTGCCTGACTCCCCGTCGTGTAGATAACTACGATACGGGAGGGCTTACCAT
CTGGCCCCAGTGCTGCAATGATACCGCGAGACCCACGCTCACCGGCTCCAGATTTATCAGCAATAAACCA
GCCAGCCGGAAGGGCCGAGCGCAGAAGTGGTCCTGCAACTTTATCCGCCTCCATCCAGTCTATTAATTGT
TGCCGGGAAGCTAGAGTAAGTAGTTCGCCAGTTAATAGTTTGCGCAACGTTGTTGCCATTGCTGCAGGCA
TCGTGGTGTCACGCTCGTCGTTTGGTATGGCTTCATTCAGCTCCGGTTCCCAACGATCAAGGCGAGTTAC
ATGATCCCCCATGTTGTGCAAAAAAGCGGTTAGCTCCTTCGGTCCTCCGATCGTTGTCAGAAGTAAGTTG
GCCGCAGTGTTATCACTCATGGTTATGGCAGCACTGCATAATTCTCTTACTGTCATGCCATCCGTAAGAT
GCTTTTCTGTGACTGGTGAGTACTCAACCAAGTCATTCTGAGAATAGTGTATGCGGCGACCGAGTTGCTC
TTGCCCGGCGTCAACACGGGATAATACCGCGCCACATAGCAGAACTTTAAAAGTGCTCATCATTGGAAAA
CGTTCTTCGGGGCGAAAACTCTCAAGGATCTTACCGCTGTTGAGATCCAGTTCGATGTAACCCACTCGTG
CACCCAACTGATCTTCAGCATCTTTTACTTTCACCAGCGTTTCTGGGTGAGCAAAAACAGGAAGGCAAAA
TGCCGCAAAAAAGGGAATAAGGGCGACACGGAAATGTTGAATACTCATACTCTTCCTTTTTCAATATTAT
TGAAGCATTTATCAGGGTTATTGTCTCATGAGCGGATACATATTTGAATGTATTTAGAAAAATAAACAAA
TAGGGGTTCCGCGCACATTTCCCCGAAAAGTGCCACCTGACGTCTAAGAAACCATTATTATCATGACATT
AACCTATAAAAATAGGCGTATCACGAGGCCCTTTCGT
